>Addgene plasmid #208870 | pGEX-4T1-GST-TEV-GFP-NAP1 | addgene full sequence | sequence record 418255 | Addgene NGS Result
AGCTTATCGACTGCACGGTGCACCAATGCTTCTGGCGTCAGGCAGCCATCGGAAGCTGTGGTATGGCTGT
GCAGGTCGTAAATCACTGCATAATTCGTGTCGCTCAAGGCGCACTCCCGTTCTGGATAATGTTTTTTGCG
CCGACATCATAACGGTTCTGGCAAATATTCTGAAATGAGCTGTTGACAATTAATCATCGGCTCGTATAAT
GTGTGGAATTGTGAGCGGATAACAATTTCACACAGGAAACAGTATTCATGTCCCCTATACTAGGTTATTG
GAAAATTAAGGGCCTTGTGCAACCCACTCGACTTCTTTTGGAATATCTTGAAGAAAAATATGAAGAGCAT
TTGTATGAGCGCGATGAAGGTGATAAATGGCGAAACAAAAAGTTTGAATTGGGTTTGGAGTTTCCCAATC
TTCCTTATTATATTGATGGTGATGTTAAATTAACACAGTCTATGGCCATCATACGTTATATAGCTGACAA
GCACAACATGTTGGGTGGTTGTCCAAAAGAGCGTGCAGAGATTTCAATGCTTGAAGGAGCGGTTTTGGAT
ATTAGATACGGTGTTTCGAGAATTGCATATAGTAAAGACTTTGAAACTCTCAAAGTTGATTTTCTTAGCA
AGCTACCTGAAATGCTGAAAATGTTCGAAGATCGTTTATGTCATAAAACATATTTAAATGGTGATCATGT
AACCCATCCTGACTTCATGTTGTATGACGCTCTTGATGTTGTTTTATACATGGACCCAATGTGCCTGGAT
GCGTTCCCAAAATTAGTTTGTTTTAAAAAACGTATTGAAGCTATCCCACAAATTGATAAGTACTTGAAAT
CCAGCAAGTATATAGCATGGCCTTTGCAGGGCTGGCAAGCCACGTTTGGTGGTGGCGACCATCCTCCAAA
ATCGGATCTGGTTCCGCGTGGATCCCCGGAATTCGAAAACCTGTATTTTCAGGGAGGAATGAGCAAGGGC
GAGGAACTGTTCACCGGTGTGGTTCCGATTCTGGTGGAACTGGACGGCGATGTTAACGGTCACAAATTTA
GCGTTAGCGGCGAGGGCGAAGGTGATGCGACCTATGGCAAGCTGACCCTGAAATTCATCTGCACCACCGG
TAAACTGCCGGTGCCGTGGCCGACCCTGGTTACCACCCTGACCTACGGTGTTCAGTGCTTTAGCCGTTAT
CCGGACCACATGAAGCAACACGATTTCTTTAAAAGCGCGATGCCGGAGGGCTACGTGCAGGAACGTACCA
TCTTCTTTAAGGACGATGGTAACTATAAAACCCGTGCGGAAGTGAAGTTCGAAGGCGACACCCTGGTTAA
CCGTATCGAGCTGAAGGGTATTGACTTTAAAGAAGATGGCAACATTCTGGGTCACAAGCTGGAGTACAAC
TATAACAGCCACAACGTGTACATCATGGCGGATAAGCAGAAAAACGGCATTAAGGTTAACTTCAAAATCC
GTCACAACATTGAAGACGGTAGCGTGCAACTGGCGGATCACTACCAACAGAACACCCCGATTGGCGACGG
TCCGGTTCTGCTGCCGGATAACCACTATCTGAGCACCCAGAGCGCGCTGAGCAAGGACCCGAACGAAAAA
CGTGATCACATGGTGCTGCTGGAGTTTGTGACCGCGGCGGGCATTACCCACGGCATGGACGAGCTGTATA
AAGGTGGTGGTGGTATGGATGCACTGGTAGAAGATGATATCTGTATTCTGAATCATGAAAAAGCCCATAA
GAGAGATACAGTGACTCCAGTTTCAATATATTCAGGAGATGAATCTGTTGCTTCCCATTTTGCTCTTGTC
ACTGCATATGAAGACATCAAAAAACGACTTAAGGATTCAGAGAAAGAGAACTCTTTGTTAAAGAAGAGAA
TAAGATTTTTGGAAGAAAAGCTAATAGCTCGATTTGAAGAAGAAACAAGTTCCGTGGGACGAGAACAAGT
AAATAAGGCCTATCATGCATATCGAGAGGTTTGCATTGATAGAGATAATTTGAAGAGCAAACTGGACAAA
ATGAATAAAGACAACTCTGAATCTTTGAAAGTATTGAATGAGCAGCTACAATCTAAAGAAGTAGAACTCC
TCCAGCTGAGGACAGAGGTGGAAACTCAGCAGGTGATGAGGAATTTAAATCCACCTTCATCAAACTGGGA
GGTGGAAAAGTTGAGCTGTGACCTGAAGATCCATGGTTTGGAACAAGAGCTGGAACTGATGAGGAAAGAA
TGTAGCGATCTCAAAATAGAACTACAGAAAGCCAAACAAACGGATCCATATCAGGAAGACAATCTGAAGA
GCAGAGATCTCCAAAAACTAAGCATTTCAAGTGATAATATGCAGCATGCATACTGGGAACTGAAGAGAGA
AATGTCTAATTTACATCTGGTGACTCAAGTACAAGCTGAACTACTAAGAAAACTGAAAACCTCAACTGCA
ATCAAGAAAGCCTGTGCCCCTGTAGGATGCAGTGAAGACCTTGGAAGAGACAGCACAAAACTGCACTTGA
TGAATTTTACTGCAACATACACAAGACATCCCCCTCTCTTACCAAATGGCAAAGCTCTTTGTCATACCAC
ATCTTCCCCTTTACCAGGAGATGTAAAGGTTTTATCAGAGAAAGCAATCCTCCAATCATGGACAGACAAT
GAGAGATCCATTCCTAATGATGGTACATGCTTTCAGGAACACAGTTCTTATGGCAGAAATTCTCTGGAAG
ACAATTCCTGGGTATTTCCAAGTCCTCCTAAATCAAGTGAGACAGCATTTGGGGAAACTAAAACTAAAAC
TTTGCCTTTACCCAACCTTCCACCACTGCATTACTTGGATCAACATAATCAGAACTGCCTTTATAAGAAT
TAAGCGGCCGCATCGTGACTGACTGACGATCTGCCTCGCGCGTTTCGGTGATGACGGTGAAAACCTCTGA
CACATGCAGCTCCCGGAGACGGTCACAGCTTGTCTGTAAGCGGATGCCGGGAGCAGACAAGCCCGTCAGG
GCGCGTCAGCGGGTGTTGGCGGGTGTCGGGGCGCAGCCATGACCCAGTCACGTAGCGATAGCGGAGTGTA
TAATTCTTGAAGACGAAAGGGCCTCGTGATACGCCTATTTTTATAGGTTAATGTCATGATAATAATGGTT
TCTTAGACGTCAGGTGGCACTTTTCGGGGAAATGTGCGCGGAACCCCTATTTGTTTATTTTTCTAAATAC
ATTCAAATATGTATCCGCTCATGAGACAATAACCCTGATAAATGCTTCAATAATATTGAAAAAGGAAGAG
TATGAGTATTCAACATTTCCGTGTCGCCCTTATTCCCTTTTTTGCGGCATTTTGCCTTCCTGTTTTTGCT
CACCCAGAAACGCTGGTGAAAGTAAAAGATGCTGAAGATCAGTTGGGTGCACGAGTGGGTTACATCGAAC
TGGATCTCAACAGCGGTAAGATCCTTGAGAGTTTTCGCCCCGAAGAACGTTTTCCAATGATGAGCACTTT
TAAAGTTCTGCTATGTGGCGCGGTATTATCCCGTGTTGACGCCGGGCAAGAGCAACTCGGTCGCCGCATA
CACTATTCTCAGAATGACTTGGTTGAGTACTCACCAGTCACAGAAAAGCATCTTACGGATGGCATGACAG
TAAGAGAATTATGCAGTGCTGCCATAACCATGAGTGATAACACTGCGGCCAACTTACTTCTGACAACGAT
CGGAGGACCGAAGGAGCTAACCGCTTTTTTGCACAACATGGGGGATCATGTAACTCGCCTTGATCGTTGG
GAACCGGAGCTGAATGAAGCCATACCAAACGACGAGCGTGACACCACGATGCCTGCAGCAATGGCAACAA
CGTTGCGCAAACTATTAACTGGCGAACTACTTACTCTAGCTTCCCGGCAACAATTAATAGACTGGATGGA
GGCGGATAAAGTTGCAGGACCACTTCTGCGCTCGGCCCTTCCGGCTGGCTGGTTTATTGCTGATAAATCT
GGAGCCGGTGAGCGTGGGTCTCGCGGTATCATTGCAGCACTGGGGCCAGATGGTAAGCCCTCCCGTATCG
TAGTTATCTACACGACGGGGAGTCAGGCAACTATGGATGAACGAAATAGACAGATCGCTGAGATAGGTGC
CTCACTGATTAAGCATTGGTAACTGTCAGACCAAGTTTACTCATATATACTTTAGATTGATTTAAAACTT
CATTTTTAATTTAAAAGGATCTAGGTGAAGATCCTTTTTGATAATCTCATGACCAAAATCCCTTAACGTG
AGTTTTCGTTCCACTGAGCGTCAGACCCCGTAGAAAAGATCAAAGGATCTTCTTGAGATCCTTTTTTTCT
GCGCGTAATCTGCTGCTTGCAAACAAAAAAACCACCGCTACCAGCGGTGGTTTGTTTGCCGGATCAAGAG
CTACCAACTCTTTTTCCGAAGGTAACTGGCTTCAGCAGAGCGCAGATACCAAATACTGTCCTTCTAGTGT
AGCCGTAGTTAGGCCACCACTTCAAGAACTCTGTAGCACCGCCTACATACCTCGCTCTGCTAATCCTGTT
ACCAGTGGCTGCTGCCAGTGGCGATAAGTCGTGTCTTACCGGGTTGGACTCAAGACGATAGTTACCGGAT
AAGGCGCAGCGGTCGGGCTGAACGGGGGGTTCGTGCACACAGCCCAGCTTGGAGCGAACGACCTACACCG
AACTGAGATACCTACAGCGTGAGCTATGAGAAAGCGCCACGCTTCCCGAAGGGAGAAAGGCGGACAGGTA
TCCGGTAAGCGGCAGGGTCGGAACAGGAGAGCGCACGAGGGAGCTTCCAGGGGGAAACGCCTGGTATCTT
TATAGTCCTGTCGGGTTTCGCCACCTCTGACTTGAGCGTCGATTTTTGTGATGCTCGTCAGGGGGGCGGA
GCCTATGGAAAAACGCCAGCAACGCGGCCTTTTTACGGTTCCTGGCCTTTTGCTGGCCTTTTGCTCACAT
GTTCTTTCCTGCGTTATCCCCTGATTCTGTGGATAACCGTATTACCGCCTTTGAGTGAGCTGATACCGCT
CGCCGCAGCCGAACGACCGAGCGCAGCGAGTCAGTGAGCGAGGAAGCGGAAGAGCGCCTGATGCGGTATT
TTCTCCTTACGCATCTGTGCGGTATTTCACACCGCATAAATTCCGACACCATCGAATGGCGCAAAACCTT
TCGCGGTATGGCATGATAGCGCCCGGAAGAGAGTCAATTCAGGGTGGTGAATGTGAAACCAGTAACGTTA
TACGATGTCGCAGAGTATGCCGGTGTCTCTTATCAGACCGTTTCCCGCGTGGTGAACCAGGCCAGCCACG
TTTCTGCGAAAACGCGGGAAAAAGTGGAAGCGGCGATGGCGGAGCTGAATTACATTCCCAACCGCGTGGC
ACAACAACTGGCGGGCAAACAGTCGTTGCTGATTGGCGTTGCCACCTCCAGTCTGGCCCTGCACGCGCCG
TCGCAAATTGTCGCGGCGATTAAATCTCGCGCCGATCAACTGGGTGCCAGCGTGGTGGTGTCGATGGTAG
AACGAAGCGGCGTCGAAGCCTGTAAAGCGGCGGTGCACAATCTTCTCGCGCAACGCGTCAGTGGGCTGAT
CATTAACTATCCGCTGGATGACCAGGATGCCATTGCTGTGGAAGCTGCCTGCACTAATGTTCCGGCGTTA
TTTCTTGATGTCTCTGACCAGACACCCATCAACAGTATTATTTTCTCCCATGAAGACGGTACGCGACTGG
GCGTGGAGCATCTGGTCGCATTGGGTCACCAGCAAATCGCGCTGTTAGCGGGCCCATTAAGTTCTGTCTC
GGCGCGTCTGCGTCTGGCTGGCTGGCATAAATATCTCACTCGCAATCAAATTCAGCCGATAGCGGAACGG
GAAGGCGACTGGAGTGCCATGTCCGGTTTTCAACAAACCATGCAAATGCTGAATGAGGGCATCGTTCCCA
CTGCGATGCTGGTTGCCAACGATCAGATGGCGCTGGGCGCAATGCGCGCCATTACCGAGTCCGGGCTGCG
CGTTGGTGCGGATATCTCGGTAGTGGGATACGACGATACCGAAGACAGCTCATGTTATATCCCGCCGTTA
ACCACCATCAAACAGGATTTTCGCCTGCTGGGGCAAACCAGCGTGGACCGCTTGCTGCAACTCTCTCAGG
GCCAGGCGGTGAAGGGCAATCAGCTGTTGCCCGTCTCACTGGTGAAAAGAAAAACCACCCTGGCGCCCAA
TACGCAAACCGCCTCTCCCCGCGCGTTGGCCGATTCATTAATGCAGCTGGCACGACAGGTTTCCCGACTG
GAAAGCGGGCAGTGAGCGCAACGCAATTAATGTAAGTTAGCTCACTCATTAGGCACCCCAGGCTTTACAC
TTTATGCTTCCGGCTCGTATGTTGTGTGGAATTGTGAGCGGATAACAATTTCACACAGGAAACAGCTATG
ACCATGATTACGGATTCACTGGCCGTCGTTTTACAACGTCGTGACTGGGAAAACCCTGGCGTTACCCAAC
TTAATCGCCTTGCAGCACATCCCCCTTTCGCCAGCTGGCGTAATAGCGAAGAGGCCCGCACCGATCGCCC
TTCCCAACAGTTGCGCAGCCTGAATGGCGAATGGCGCTTTGCCTGGTTTCCGGCACCAGAAGCGGTGCCG
GAAAGCTGGCTGGAGTGCGATCTTCCTGAGGCCGATACTGTCGTCGTCCCCTCAAACTGGCAGATGCACG
GTTACGATGCGCCCATCTACACCAACGTGACCTATCCCATTACGGTCAATCCGCCGTTTGTTCCCACGGA
GAATCCGACGGGTTGTTACTCGCTCACATTTAATGTTGATGAAAGCTGGCTACAGGAAGGCCAGACGCGA
ATTATTTTTGATGGCGTTGGAATT
Features (pLannotate 1.2.2; 19 found; start..end, strand, type, name):
    183..211     +  promoter       tac promoter: strong E. coli promoter; hybrid between the trp and lac UV5 promoters
    219..235     +  protein_bind   lac operator: The lac repressor binds to the lac operator to inhibit transcription in E. coli. This inhibition can be relieved by adding lactose or isopropyl-β-D-thiogalactopyranoside (IPTG). lac repressor encoded by lacI
    258..911     +  CDS            GST26_SCHJA: Experimental evidence at protein level: Swiss-Prot protein existence level 1. GST isoenzymes appear to play a central role in the parasite detoxification system. Other functions are also suspected including a role in increasing the solubility of haematin in the parasite gut. From Schistosoma japonicum (Blood fluke).
    945..964     +  CDS            TEV site (fragment): tobacco etch virus (TEV) protease recognition and cleavage site
    969..1682    +  CDS            GFP (S65T): GFP (S65T) is a basic (constitutively fluorescent) green fluorescent protein published in 1995, derived from Aequorea victoria.
   1695..2870    +  CDS            AZI2: AZI2_HUMAN - Also known as NAP1, TBKBP2. Experimental evidence at protein level: Swiss-Prot protein existence level 1. Adapter protein which binds TBK1 and IKBKE playing a role in antiviral innate immunity. Activates serine/threonine-protein kinase TBK1 and facilitates its oligomerization. Enhances the phosphorylation of NF-kappa-B p65 subunit RELA by TBK1. Promotes TBK1-induced as well as TNF-alpha or PMA-induced activation of NF-kappa-B. Participates in IFNB promoter activation via TICAM1. From Homo sapiens (Human).
   2901..2940    +  CDS            rop (fragment): Rop protein, which maintains plasmids at low copy number; rop
   3042..3082    +  misc_feature   bom (fragment): basis of mobility region from pBR322
   3187..3291    +  promoter       AmpR promoter: bla
   3292..4152    +  CDS            AmpR: β-lactamase; bla; confers resistance to ampicillin, carbenicillin, and related antibiotics
   4323..4911    +  rep_origin     ori: high-copy-number ColE1/pMB1/pBR322/pUC origin of replication
   5097..5148    -  misc_feature   bom (fragment): basis of mobility region from pBR322
   5155..5232    +  promoter       lacI promoter: lacI
   5233..6315    +  CDS            lacI: lac repressor; lacI; The lac repressor binds to the lac operator to inhibit transcription in E. coli. This inhibition can be relieved by adding lactose or isopropyl-β-D-thiogalactopyranoside (IPTG).
   6328..6349    +  protein_bind   CAP binding site: CAP binding activates transcription in the presence of cAMP. E. coli catabolite activator protein
   6364..6394    +  promoter       lac promoter: promoter for the E. coli lac operon
   6402..6418    +  protein_bind   lac operator: The lac repressor binds to the lac operator to inhibit transcription in E. coli. This inhibition can be relieved by adding lactose or isopropyl-β-D-thiogalactopyranoside (IPTG). lac repressor encoded by lacI
   6438..6611    +  CDS            lacZα: LacZα fragment of β-galactosidase; lacZ fragment
   6875..107     -  CDS            yciV (fragment) (across the origin): RNAAM_ECOLI - Also known as trpH From Escherichia coli (strain K12).
