[The description below was written by a language model from this plasmid's Addgene catalogue record and pLannotate feature annotations shown in this document.]
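Description:
pGEX-4T1-GST-TEV-GFP-NAP1 is a bacterial expression plasmid built on the pGEX-4T1 backbone for producing a GFP-tagged form of human NAP1 (the product of the AZI2 gene) in E. coli. It replicates from a ColE1/pMB1-type origin and is selected with ampicillin through the β-lactamase (AmpR) gene and its own promoter. The backbone also carries lacI with its promoter, so the plasmid supplies its own lac repressor, along with leftover pBR322-derived fragments (rop, bom) and a lac promoter/lacZα segment typical of pGEX vectors. The record lists the copy number as unknown.

The expression cassette is driven by the strong hybrid tac promoter followed by a lac operator. Transcription is therefore held off by the lac repressor and switched on with IPTG. The annotated open reading frame runs in a single direction: Schistosoma japonicum glutathione S-transferase, a TEV protease recognition site, a GFP annotated as the S65T variant, and then the AZI2/NAP1 coding sequence, which was inserted by Gibson cloning. GST allows affinity capture of the fusion on glutathione resin. TEV cleavage should then release GFP-NAP1 free of the GST tag, leaving a fluorescent protein suited to imaging-based or binding assays in vitro.

NAP1 is an adaptor that binds and activates the kinase TBK1. The associated study concerns the roles of the TBK1 adaptors NAP1 and SINTBAD in mitophagy initiation and progression, so the purified fluorescent protein was presumably made for biochemical work in that context, although the record states only that the plasmid is for E. coli expression of GFP-NAP1.
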