Addgene plasmid #208870: pGEX-4T1-GST-TEV-GFP-NAP1
Purpose: For expression in E. coli of GFP-NAP1
Depositing lab: Sascha Martens. Depositing organization: University of Vienna. Publication: Control of mitophagy initiation and progression by the TBK1 adaptors NAP1 and SINTBAD. Adriaenssens E, Nguyen TN, Sawa-Makarska J, Khuu G, Schuschnig M, Shoebridge S, Watts EM, Csalyi KD, Padman BS, Lazarou M, Martens S. bioRxiv September 25, 202 10.1101/2023.09.25.559255.
Backbone
  Vector backbone: pGEX-4T1
  Vector type: Bacterial Expression
Growth in bacteria
  Bacterial resistance: Ampicillin, 100 μg/mL
  Growth temperature: 37°C
  Growth strain: DH5alpha
  Copy number: Unknown
Gene/Insert
  Gene/Insert name: NAP1
  Species: H. sapiens (human)
  Entrez Gene: AZI2 (a.k.a. AZ2, NAP1, TILP)
  Tag / fusion protein: GFP (N terminal on insert); GST-TEV (N terminal on insert)
  Cloning method: Gibson Cloning
Terms and licenses: Academic/Nonprofit Terms; Industry Terms: Not Available to Industry
How to cite: pGEX-4T1-GST-TEV-GFP-NAP1 was a gift from Sascha Martens (Addgene plasmid # 208870 ; http://n2t.net/addgene:208870 ; RRID:Addgene_208870)
